>Addgene plasmid #244053 | mCherry_MoonTag_H2B | addgene full sequence | sequence record 491086 | Addgene NGS Result
GACGGATCGGGAGATCTCCCGATCCCCTATGGTGCACTCTCAGTACAATCTGCTCTGATGCCGCATAGTT
AAGCCAGTATCTGCTCCCTGCTTGTGTGTTGGAGGTCGCTGAGTAGTGCGCGAGCAAAATTTAAGCTACA
ACAAGGCAAGGCTTGACCGACAATTGCATGAAGAATCTGCTTAGGGTTAGGCGTTTTGCGCTGCTTCGCG
ATGTACGGGCCAGATATACGCGTTGACATTGATTATTGACTAGTTATTAATAGTAATCAATTACGGGGTC
ATTAGTTCATAGCCCATATATGGAGTTCCGCGTTACATAACTTACGGTAAATGGCCCGCCTGGCTGACCG
CCCAACGACCCCCGCCCATTGACGTCAATAATGACGTATGTTCCCATAGTAACGCCAATAGGGACTTTCC
ATTGACGTCAATGGGTGGAGTATTTACGGTAAACTGCCCACTTGGCAGTACATCAAGTGTATCATATGCC
AAGTACGCCCCCTATTGACGTCAATGACGGTAAATGGCCCGCCTGGCATTATGCCCAGTACATGACCTTA
TGGGACTTTCCTACTTGGCAGTACATCTACGTATTAGTCATCGCTATTACCATGGTGATGCGGTTTTGGC
AGTACATCAATGGGCGTGGATAGCGGTTTGACTCACGGGGATTTCCAAGTCTCCACCCCATTGACGTCAA
TGGGAGTTTGTTTTGGCACCAAAATCAACGGGACTTTCCAAAATGTCGTAACAACTCCGCCCCATTGACG
CAAATGGGCGGTAGGCGTGTACGGTGGGAGGTCTATATAAGCAGAGCTCTCCCTATCAGTGATAGAGATC
TCCCTATCAGTGATAGAGATCGTCGACGAGCTCGTTTAGTGAACCGTCAGATCGCCTGGAGACGCCATCC
ACGCTGTTTTGACCTCCATAGAAGACACCGGGACCGATCCAGCCTCCGGACTCTAGCGTTTAAACTTAAG
CTTGGTACCGCCACCATGGTGAGCAAGGGCGAGGAGGATAACATGGCCATCATCAAGGAGTTCATGCGCT
TCAAGGTGCACATGGAGGGCTCCGTGAACGGCCACGAGTTCGAGATCGAGGGCGAGGGCGAGGGCCGCCC
CTACGAGGGCACCCAGACCGCCAAGCTGAAGGTGACCAAGGGTGGCCCCCTGCCCTTCGCCTGGGACATC
CTGTCCCCTCAGTTCATGTACGGCTCCAAGGCCTACGTGAAGCACCCCGCCGACATCCCCGACTACTTGA
AGCTGTCCTTCTCCGAGGGCTTCAAGTGGGAGCGCGTGATGAACTTCGAGGACGGCGGCGTGGTGACCGT
GACCCAGGACTCCTCCCTGCAGGACGGCGAGTTCATCTACAAGGTGAAGCTGCGCGGCACCAACTTCCCC
TCCGACGGCCCCGTAATGCAGAAGAAGACCATGGGCTGGGAGGCCTCCTCCGAGCGGATGTACCCCGAGG
ACGGCGCCCTGAAGGGCGAGATCAAGCAGAGGCTGAAGCTGAAGGACGGCGGCCACTACGACGCTGAGGT
CAAGACCACCTACAAGGCCAAGAAGCCCGTGCAGCTGCCCGGCGCCTACAACGTCAACATCAAGTTGGAC
ATCACCTCCCACAACGAGGACTACACCATCGTGGAACAGTACGAACGCGCCGAGGGCCGCCACTCCACCG
GCGGCATGGACGAGCTGTACAAGGATATCAAGAACGAGCAGGAACTGCTGGAGCTGGACAAATGGGCCTC
TCTGGGCGATATCATGCCAGAGCCAGCGAAGTCTGCTCCCGCCCCGAAAAAGGGCTCCAAGAAGGCGGTG
ACTAAGGCGCAGAAGAAAGGCGGCAAGAAGCGCAAGCGCAGCCGCAAGGAGAGCTATTCCATCTATGTGT
ACAAGGTTCTGAAGCAGGTCCACCCTGACACCGGCATTTCGTCCAAGGCCATGGGCATCATGAATTCGTT
TGTGAACGACATTTTCGAGCGCATCGCAGGTGAGGCTTCCCGCCTGGCGCATTACAACAAGCGCTCGACC
ATCACCTCCAGGGAGATCCAGACGGCCGTGCGCCTGCTGCTGCCTGGGGAGTTGGCCAAGCACGCCGTGT
CCGAGGGTACTAAGGCCATCACCAAGTACACCAGCGCTAAGTGACTCGAGTCTAGAGGGCCCGTTTAAAC
CCGCTGATCAGCCTCGACTGTGCCTTCTAGTTGCCAGCCATCTGTTGTTTGCCCCTCCCCCGTGCCTTCC
TTGACCCTGGAAGGTGCCACTCCCACTGTCCTTTCCTAATAAAATGAGGAAATTGCATCGCATTGTCTGA
GTAGGTGTCATTCTATTCTGGGGGGTGGGGTGGGGCAGGACAGCAAGGGGGAGGATTGGGAAGACAATAG
CAGGCATGCTGGGGATGCGGTGGGCTCTATGGCTTCTGAGGCGGAAAGAACCAGCTGGGGCTCTAGGGGG
TATCCCC
[124 nt withheld, positions 2458-2581]
C
[91 nt withheld, positions 2583-2673]
A
[49 nt withheld, positions 2675-2723]
CCTTTGACGTTGGAGTCCACGTTCTTT
[37 nt withheld, positions 2751-2787]
ACCCTATCTCGGTCTATTCTTTTGATTTATAAGGGATTTTGCCGATTTCGGCCTATTGGTTAAAAAATGA
GCTGATTTAACAAAAATTTAACGCGAATTAATTCTGTGGAATGTGTGTCAGTTAGGGTGTGGAAAGTCCC
CAGGCTCCCCAGCAGGCAGAAGTATGCAAAGCATGCATCTCAATTAGTCAGCAACCAGGTGTGGAAAGTC
CCCAGGCTCCCCAGCAGGCAGAAGTATGCAAAGCATGCATCTCAATTAGTCAGCAACCATAGTCCCGCCC
CTAACTCCGCCCATCCCGCCCCTAACTCCGCCCAGTTCCGCCCATTCTCCGCCCCATGGCTGACTAATTT
TTTTTATTTATGCAGAGGCCGAGGCCGCCTCTGCCTCTGAGCTATTCCAGAAGTAGTGAGGAGGCTTTTT
TGGAGGCCTAGGCTTTTGCAAAAAGCTCCCGGGAGCTTGTATATCCATTTTCGGATCTGATCAAGAGACA
GGATGAAGCTTACCATGACCGAGTACAAGCCCACGGTGCGCCTCGCCACCCGCGACGACGTCCCCAGGGC
CGTACGCACCCTCGCCGCCGCGTTCGCCGACTACCCCGCCACGCGCCACACCGTCGACCCGGACCGCCAC
ATCGAGCGGGTCACCGAGCTGCAAGAACTCTTCCTCACGCGCGTCGGGCTCGACATCGGCAAGGTGTGGG
TCGCGGACGACGGCGCCGCGGTGGCGGTCTGGACCACGCCGGAGAGCGTCGAAGCGGGGGCGGTGTTCGC
CGAGATCGGCCCGCGCATGGCCGAGTTGAGCGGTTCCCGGCTGGCCGCGCAGCAACAGATGGAAGGCCTC
CTGGCGCCGCACCGGCCCAAGGAGCCCGCGTGGTTCCTGGCCACCGTCGGCGTCTCGCCCGACCACCAGG
GCAAGGGTCTGGGCAGCGCCGTCGTGCTCCCCGGAGTGGAGGCGGCCGAGCGCGCCGGGGTGCCCGCCTT
CCTGGAGACCTCCGCGCCCCGCAACCTCCCCTTCTACGAGCGGCTCGGCTTCACCGTCACCGCCGACGTC
GAGGTGCCCGAAGGACCGCGCACCTGGTGCATGACCCGCAAGCCCGGTGCCTGACGCCCGCCCCACGACC
CGCAGCGCCCGACCGAAAGGAGCGCACGACCCCATGCATCGAAATGACCGACCAAGCGACGCCCAACCTG
CCATCACGAGATTTCGATTCCACCGCCGCCTTCTATGAAAGGTTGGGCTTCGGAATCGTTTTCCGGGACG
CCGGCTGGATGATCCTCCAGCGCGGGGATCTCATGCTGGAGTTCTTCGCCCACCCCAACTTGTTTATTGC
AGCTTATAATGGTTACAAATAAAGCAATAGCATCACAAATTTCACAAATAAAGCATTTTTTTCACTGCAT
TCTAGTTGTGGTTTGTCCAAACTCATCAATGTATCTTATCATGTCTGTATACCGTCGACCTCTAGCTAGA
GCTTGGCGTAATCATGGTCATAGCTGTTTCCTGTGTGAAATTGTTATCCGCTCACAATTCCACACAACAT
ACGAGCCGGAAGCATAAAGTGTAAAGCCTGGGGTGCCTAATGAGTGAGCTAACTCACATTAATTGCGTTG
CGCTCACTGCCCGCTTTCCAGTCGGGAAACCTGTCGTGCCAGCTGCATTAATGAATCGGCCAACGCGCGG
GGAGAGGCGGTTTGCGTATTGGGCGCTCTTCCGCTTCCTCGCTCACTGACTCGCTGCGCTCGGTCGTTCG
GCTGCGGCGAGCGGTATCAGCTCACTCAAAGGCGGTAATACGGTTATCCACAGAATCAGGGGATAACGCA
GGAAAGAACATGTGAGCAAAAGGCCAGCAAAAGGCCAGGAACCGTAAAAAGGCCGCGTTGCTGGCGTTTT
TCCATAGGCTCCGCCCCCCTGACGAGCATCACAAAAATCGACGCTCAAGTCAGAGGTGGCGAAACCCGAC
AGGACTATAAAGATACCAGGCGTTTCCCCCTGGAAGCTCCCTCGTGCGCTCTCCTGTTCCGACCCTGCCG
CTTACCGGATACCTGTCCGCCTTTCTCCCTTCGGGAAGCGTGGCGCTTTCTCATAGCTCACGCTGTAGGT
ATCTCAGTTCGGTGTAGGTCGTTCGCTCCAAGCTGGGCTGTGTGCACGAACCCCCCGTTCAGCCCGACCG
CTGCGCCTTATCCGGTAACTATCGTCTTGAGTCCAACCCGGTAAGACACGACTTATCGCCACTGGCAGCA
GCCACTGGTAACAGGATTAGCAGAGCGAGGTATGTAGGCGGTGCTACAGAGTTCTTGAAGTGGTGGCCTA
ACTACGGCTACACTAGAAGAACAGTATTTGGTATCTGCGCTCTGCTGAAGCCAGTTACCTTCGGAAAAAG
AGTTGGTAGCTCTTGATCCGGCAAACAAACCACCGCTGGTAGCGGTGGTTTTTTTGTTTGCAAGCAGCAG
ATTACGCGCAGAAAAAAAGGATCTCAAGAAGATCCTTTGATCTTTTCTACGGGGTCTGACGCTCAGTGGA
ACGAAAACTCACGTTAAGGGATTTTGGTCATGAGATTATCAAAAAGGATCTTCACCTAGATCCTTTTAAA
TTAAAAATGAAGTTTTAAATCAATCTAAAGTATATATGAGTAAACTTGGTCTGACAGTTACCAATGCTTA
ATCAGTGAGGCACCTATCTCAGCGATCTGTCTATTTCGTTCATCCATAGTTGCCTGACTCCCCGTCGTGT
AGATAACTACGATACGGGAGGGCTTACCATCTGGCCCCAGTGCTGCAATGATACCGCGAGACCCACGCTC
ACCGGCTCCAGATTTATCAGCAATAAACCAGCCAGCCGGAAGGGCCGAGCGCAGAAGTGGTCCTGCAACT
TTATCCGCCTCCATCCAGTCTATTAATTGTTGCCGGGAAGCTAGAGTAAGTAGTTCGCCAGTTAATAGTT
TGCGCAACGTTGTTGCCATTGCTACAGGCATCGTGGTGTCACGCTCGTCGTTTGGTATGGCTTCATTCAG
CTCCGGTTCCCAACGATCAAGGCGAGTTACATGATCCCCCATGTTGTGCAAAAAAGCGGTTAGCTCCTTC
GGTCCTCCGATCGTTGTCAGAAGTAAGTTGGCCGCAGTGTTATCACTCATGGTTATGGCAGCACTGCATA
ATTCTCTTACTGTCATGCCATCCGTAAGATGCTTTTCTGTGACTGGTGAGTACTCAACCAAGTCATTCTG
AGAATAGTGTATGCGGCGACCGAGTTGCTCTTGCCCGGCGTCAATACGGGATAATACCGCGCCACATAGC
AGAACTTTAAAAGTGCTCATCATTGGAAAACGTTCTTCGGGGCGAAAACTCTCAAGGATCTTACCGCTGT
TGAGATCCAGTTCGATGTAACCCACTCGTGCACCCAACTGATCTTCAGCATCTTTTACTTTCACCAGCGT
TTCTGGGTGAGCAAAAACAGGAAGGCAAAATGCCGCAAAAAAGGGAATAAGGGCGACACGGAAATGTTGA
ATACTCATACTCTTCCTTTTTCAATATTATTGAAGCATTTATCAGGGTTATTGTCTCATGAGCGGATACA
TATTTGAATGTATTTAGAAAAATAAACAAATAGGGGTTCCGCGCACATTTCCCCGAAAAGTGCCACCTGA
CGTC
Features (pLannotate 1.2.2; 22 found; start..end, strand, type, name):
     28..80      -  misc_feature   bom (fragment): basis of mobility region from pBR322
    235..614     +  enhancer       CMV enhancer: human cytomegalovirus immediate early enhancer
    615..818     +  promoter       CMV promoter: human cytomegalovirus (CMV) immediate early promoter
    820..839     +  promoter       PLtetO-1 promoter (fragment): modified phage lambda PL promoter with tet operator sites (Lutz and Bujard, 1997)
    841..860     +  promoter       PLtetO-1 promoter (fragment): modified phage lambda PL promoter with tet operator sites (Lutz and Bujard, 1997)
    868..901     +  promoter       TRE3GV promoter (fragment): 3rd-generation Tet-responsive promoter that can be activated by binding of Tet-On® 3G, optimized for retroviral and lentiviral vectors
    996..1703    +  CDS            mCherry: mCherry is a basic (constitutively fluorescent) red fluorescent protein published in 2004, derived from Discosoma sp.. It is reported to be a very rapidly-maturing monomer with low acid sensitivity.
   1764..2142    +  CDS            H2B (fragment): human histone H2B; HIST1H2BJ
   2188..2412    +  polyA_signal   bGH poly(A) signal: bovine growth hormone polyadenylation signal
   2416..2437    +  promoter       SV40 promoter (fragment): SV40 enhancer and early promoter
   2458..2886    +  rep_origin     f1 ori (sequence partly withheld): f1 bacteriophage origin of replication; arrow indicates direction of (+) strand synthesis
   2900..3229    +  promoter       SV40 promoter: SV40 enhancer and early promoter
   3292..3891    +  CDS            PuroR: puromycin N-acetyltransferase; pac from Streptomyces alboniger; confers resistance to puromycin
   3951..4109    +  CDS            ble (fragment): BLE_KLEPN - Experimental evidence at protein level: Swiss-Prot protein existence level 1. Binding protein with a strong affinity to the bleomycin family of antibiotics. Binds to CL990; an antimitotic-antibiotic compound. From Klebsiella pneumoniae.
   4104..4225    +  polyA_signal   SV40 poly(A) signal: SV40 polyadenylation signal
   4298..4314    -  protein_bind   lac operator: The lac repressor binds to the lac operator to inhibit transcription in E. coli. This inhibition can be relieved by adding lactose or isopropyl-β-D-thiogalactopyranoside (IPTG). lac repressor encoded by lacI
   4322..4352    -  promoter       lac promoter: promoter for the E. coli lac operon
   4367..4388    -  protein_bind   CAP binding site: CAP binding activates transcription in the presence of cAMP. E. coli catabolite activator protein
   4401..4493    -  CDS            lacI (fragment): lac repressor; lacI; The lac repressor binds to the lac operator to inhibit transcription in E. coli. This inhibition can be relieved by adding lactose or isopropyl-β-D-thiogalactopyranoside (IPTG).
   4676..5264    -  rep_origin     ori: high-copy-number ColE1/pMB1/pBR322/pUC origin of replication
   5435..6295    -  CDS            AmpR: β-lactamase; bla; confers resistance to ampicillin, carbenicillin, and related antibiotics
   6296..6400    -  promoter       AmpR promoter: bla
