[The description below was written by a language model from this plasmid's Addgene catalogue record and pLannotate feature annotations shown in this document.]
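Description:
mCherry_MoonTag_H2B is a mammalian expression plasmid of about 6.4 kb that produces a red fluorescent, chromatin-anchored bait protein carrying a single copy of the MoonTag peptide epitope. The catalogue lists the backbone tentatively as pcDNA4/TO. The annotation is consistent with this: a CMV enhancer and immediate-early promoter is followed by short matches to tet operator sequences, the arrangement expected of a CMV/TetO2 promoter. Such a promoter is constitutive in ordinary cells and can be repressed where Tet repressor is present. In bacteria the plasmid is maintained at high copy through a ColE1/pUC-type origin and selected with ampicillin via the β-lactamase gene. An f1 origin and remnants of lac regulatory sequence are also present.

The open reading frame begins with mCherry, which is followed by a short unannotated gap and then human histone H2B (HIST1H2BJ), and it ends at a bovine growth hormone polyadenylation signal. The MoonTag is not called in the feature table, but by the insert name it should lie in the gap between mCherry and H2B. Fusion to H2B incorporates the protein into nucleosomes, so the fluorescence and the peptide tag are fixed to chromatin in the nucleus.

A second cassette places a puromycin N-acetyltransferase gene under the SV40 early promoter, followed by a fragment of a bleomycin/Zeocin-resistance gene and the SV40 poly(A) signal. This suggests that the original Zeocin marker was replaced by puromycin selection for mammalian cells.

According to the record, the construct is used to anchor mCherry-1x MoonTag to the chromatin or nucleus. The associated work concerns protein manipulation with single copies of short peptide tags, which suggests it serves as a localized target for testing recruitment of tag binders.
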