Addgene plasmid #244053: mCherry_MoonTag_H2B
Purpose: anchoring mCherry-1x MoonTag to the chromatin/nucleus
Depositing lab: Markus Affolter. Depositing organization: University of Basel. Publication: Protein manipulation using single copies of short peptide tags in cultured cells and in Drosophila melanogaster. Vigano MA, Ell CM, Kustermann MMM, Aguilar G, Matsuda S, Zhao N, Stasevich TJ, Affolter M, Pyrowolakis G. Development. 2021 Mar 16;148(6):dev191700. doi: 10.1242/dev.191700. PubMed 33593816.
Backbone
  Vector backbone: pcDNA4TO?
  Vector type: Mammalian Expression
Growth in bacteria
  Bacterial resistance: Ampicillin, 100 μg/mL
  Growth temperature: 37°C
  Growth strain: DH5alpha
  Copy number: High Copy
Gene/Insert
  Gene/Insert name: mCherry-MoonTag-HIST1H2BJ
  Species: H. sapiens (human)
  Tag / fusion protein: mCherry-MoonTag (N terminal on insert)
  Cloning method: Restriction Enzyme; 5′ cloning site Unknown (unknown if destroyed)
Terms and licenses: Academic/Nonprofit Terms; Industry Terms: Not Available to Industry
How to cite: mCherry_MoonTag_H2B was a gift from Markus Affolter (Addgene plasmid # 244053 ; http://n2t.net/addgene:244053 ; RRID:Addgene_244053)
